>Addgene plasmid #64134 | pBAD_His B_QuasAr2 | depositor full sequence | sequence record 108905 | pBAD_His B_QuasAr2 sequence 4730 bps
AAGAAACCAATTGTCCATATTGCATCAGACATTGCCGTCACTGCGTCTTTTACTGGCTCTTCTCGCTAAC
CAAACCGGTAACCCCGCTTATTAAAAGCATTCTGTAACAAAGCGGGACCAAAGCCATGACAAAAACGCGT
AACAAAAGTGTCTATAATCACGGCAGAAAAGTCCACATTGATTATTTGCACGGCGTCACACTTTGCTATG
CCATAGCATTTTTATCCATAAGATTAGCGGATCCTACCTGACGCTTTTTATCGCAACTCTCTACTGTTTC
TCCATACCCGTTTTTTGGGCTAACAGGAGGAATTAACCATGGGTTCTAGAATGGACCCCATCGCTCTGCA
GGCTGGTTACGACCTACTGGGTGACGGCAGACCTGAAACCCTGTGGCTGGGCATCGGCACTCTGCTGATG
CTGATTGGAACCTTCTACTTTCTGGTCCGCGGATGGGGAGTCACCGATAAGGATGCCCGGGAATATTACG
CTGTGACTATCCTGGTGTCCGGAATCGCATCCGCCGCATATCTGTCTATGTTCTTTGGTATCGGGCTTAC
TGAGGTGTCCGTCGGGGGCGAAATGTTGGATATCTATTATGCCAGGTACGCCCAGTGGCTGTTTACCACC
CCACTTCTGCTGCTGCACCTGGCCCTTCTCGCTAAGGTGGATCGGGTGACCATCGGCACCCTGGTGGGTG
TGGACGCCCTGATGATCGTCACTGGCCTCATCGGAGCCTTGAGCCACACGGCCATAGCCAGATACAGTTG
GTGGTTGTTCTCTACAATTTGCATGATAGTGGTGCTCTATGTTCTGGCTACATCCCTGCGATCTGCTGCA
AAGGAGCGGGGCCCCGAGGTGGCATCTACCTTTAACACCCTGACAGCTCTGGTCTTGGTGCTGTGGACCG
CTTACCCTATCCTGTGGATCATAGGCACTGAGGGCGCTGGCGTGGTGGGCCTGGGCATCGAAACTCTGCT
GTTTATGGTGTTGGACGTGACTGCCAAGGTCGGCTTTGGCTTTATCCTGTTGAGATCCCGGGCTATTCTG
GGCGACACCGAGGCACCAGAACCCAGTGCCGGTGCCGATTAAAAGCTTGGCTGTTTTGGCGGATGAGAGA
AGATTTTCAGCCTGATACAGATTAAATCAGAACGCAGAAGCGGTCTGATAAAACAGAATTTGCCTGGCGG
CAGTAGCGCGGTGGTCCCACCTGACCCCATGCCGAACTCAGAAGTGAAACGCCGTAGCGCCGATGGTAGT
GTGGGGTCTCCCCATGCGAGAGTAGGGAACTGCCAGGCATCAAATAAAACGAAAGGCTCAGTCGAAAGAC
TGGGCCTTTCGTTTTATCTGTTGTTTGTCGGTGAACGCTCTCCTGAGTAGGACAAATCCGCCGGGAGCGG
ATTTGAACGTTGCGAAGCAACGGCCCGGAGGGTGGCGGGCAGGACGCCCGCCATAAACTGCCAGGCATCA
AATTAAGCAGAAGGCCATCCTGACGGATGGCCTTTTTGCGTTTCTACAAACTCTTTTGTTTATTTTTCTA
AATACATTCAAATATGTATCCGCTCATGAGACAATAACCCTGATAAATGCTTCAATAATATTGAAAAAGG
AAGAGTATGAGTATTCAACATTTCCGTGTCGCCCTTATTCCCTTTTTTGCGGCATTTTGCCTTCCTGTTT
TTGCTCACCCAGAAACGCTGGTGAAAGTAAAAGATGCTGAAGATCAGTTGGGTGCACGAGTGGGTTACAT
CGAACTGGATCTCAACAGCGGTAAGATCCTTGAGAGTTTTCGCCCCGAAGAACGTTTTCCAATGATGAGC
ACTTTTAAAGTTCTGCTATGTGGCGCGGTATTATCCCGTGTTGACGCCGGGCAAGAGCAACTCGGTCGCC
GCATACACTATTCTCAGAATGACTTGGTTGAGTACTCACCAGTCACAGAAAAGCATCTTACGGATGGCAT
GACAGTAAGAGAATTATGCAGTGCTGCCATAACCATGAGTGATAACACTGCGGCCAACTTACTTCTGACA
ACGATCGGAGGACCGAAGGAGCTAACCGCTTTTTTGCACAACATGGGGGATCATGTAACTCGCCTTGATC
GTTGGGAACCGGAGCTGAATGAAGCCATACCAAACGACGAGCGTGACACCACGATGCCTGTAGCAATGGC
AACAACGTTGCGCAAACTATTAACTGGCGAACTACTTACTCTAGCTTCCCGGCAACAATTAATAGACTGG
ATGGAGGCGGATAAAGTTGCAGGACCACTTCTGCGCTCGGCCCTTCCGGCTGGCTGGTTTATTGCTGATA
AATCTGGAGCCGGTGAGCGTGGGTCTCGCGGTATCATTGCAGCACTGGGGCCAGATGGTAAGCCCTCCCG
TATCGTAGTTATCTACACGACGGGGAGTCAGGCAACTATGGATGAACGAAATAGACAGATCGCTGAGATA
GGTGCCTCACTGATTAAGCATTGGTAACTGTCAGACCAAGTTTACTCATATATACTTTAGATTGATTTAA
AACTTCATTTTTAATTTAAAAGGATCTAGGTGAAGATCCTTTTTGATAATCTCATGACCAAAATCCCTTA
ACGTGAGTTTTCGTTCCACTGAGCGTCAGACCCCGTAGAAAAGATCAAAGGATCTTCTTGAGATCCTTTT
TTTCTGCGCGTAATCTGCTGCTTGCAAACAAAAAAACCACCGCTACCAGCGGTGGTTTGTTTGCCGGATC
AAGAGCTACCAACTCTTTTTCCGAAGGTAACTGGCTTCAGCAGAGCGCAGATACCAAATACTGTCCTTCT
AGTGTAGCCGTAGTTAGGCCACCACTTCAAGAACTCTGTAGCACCGCCTACATACCTCGCTCTGCTAATC
CTGTTACCAGTGGCTGCTGCCAGTGGCGATAAGTCGTGTCTTACCGGGTTGGACTCAAGACGATAGTTAC
CGGATAAGGCGCAGCGGTCGGGCTGAACGGGGGGTTCGTGCACACAGCCCAGCTTGGAGCGAACGACCTA
CACCGAACTGAGATACCTACAGCGTGAGCTATGAGAAAGCGCCACGCTTCCCGAAGGGAGAAAGGCGGAC
AGGTATCCGGTAAGCGGCAGGGTCGGAACAGGAGAGCGCACGAGGGAGCTTCCAGGGGGAAACGCCTGGT
ATCTTTATAGTCCTGTCGGGTTTCGCCACCTCTGACTTGAGCGTCGATTTTTGTGATGCTCGTCAGGGGG
GCGGAGCCTATGGAAAAACGCCAGCAACGCGGCCTTTTTACGGTTCCTGGCCTTTTGCTGGCCTTTTGCT
CACATGTTCTTTCCTGCGTTATCCCCTGATTCTGTGGATAACCGTATTACCGCCTTTGAGTGAGCTGATA
CCGCTCGCCGCAGCCGAACGACCGAGCGCAGCGAGTCAGTGAGCGAGGAAGCGGAAGAGCGCCTGATGCG
GTATTTTCTCCTTACGCATCTGTGCGGTATTTCACACCGCATATGGTGCACTCTCAGTACAATCTGCTCT
GATGCCGCATAGTTAAGCCAGTATACACTCCGCTATCGCTACGTGACTGGGTCATGGCTGCGCCCCGACA
CCCGCCAACACCCGCTGACGCGCCCTGACGGGCTTGTCTGCTCCCGGCATCCGCTTACAGACAAGCTGTG
ACCGTCTCCGGGAGCTGCATGTGTCAGAGGTTTTCACCGTCATCACCGAAACGCGCGAGGCAGCAGATCA
ATTCGCGCGCGAAGGCGAAGCGGCATGCATAATGTGCCTGTCAAATGGACGAAGCAGGGATTCTGCAAAC
CCTATGCTACTCCGTCAAGCCGTCAATTGTCTGATTCGTTACCAATTATGACAACTTGACGGCTACATCA
TTCACTTTTTCTTCACAACCGGCACGGAACTCGCTCGGGCTGGCCCCGGTGCATTTTTTAAATACCCGCG
AGAAATAGAGTTGATCGTCAAAACCAACATTGCGACCGACGGTGGCGATAGGCATCCGGGTGGTGCTCAA
AAGCAGCTTCGCCTGGCTGATACGTTGGTCCTCGCGCCAGCTTAAGACGCTAATCCCTAACTGCTGGCGG
AAAAGATGTGACAGACGCGACGGCGACAAGCAAACATGCTGTGCGACGCTGGCGATATCAAAATTGCTGT
CTGCCAGGTGATCGCTGATGTACTGACAAGCCTCGCGTACCCGATTATCCATCGGTGGATGGAGCGACTC
GTTAATCGCTTCCATGCGCCGCAGTAACAATTGCTCAAGCAGATTTATCGCCAGCAGCTCCGAATAGCGC
CCTTCCCCTTGCCCGGCGTTAATGATTTGCCCAAACAGGTCGCTGAAATGCGGCTGGTGCGCTTCATCCG
GGCGAAAGAACCCCGTATTGGCAAATATTGACGGCCAGTTAAGCCATTCATGCCAGTAGGCGCGCGGACG
AAAGTAAACCCACTGGTGATACCATTCGCGAGCCTCCGGATGACGACCGTAGTGATGAATCTCTCCTGGC
GGGAACAGCAAAATATCACCCGGTCGGCAAACAAATTCTCGTCCCTGATTTTTCACCACCCCCTGACCGC
GAATGGTGAGATTGAGAATATAACCTTTCATTCCCAGCGGTCGGTCGATAAAAAAATCGAGATAACCGTT
GGCCTCAATCGGCGTTAAACCCGCCACCAGATGGGCATTAAACGAGTATCCCGGCAGCAGGGGATCATTT
TGCGCTTCAGCCATACTTTTCATACTCCCGCCATTCAGAG
Features (pLannotate 1.2.2; 11 found; start..end, strand, type, name):
      1..285     +  promoter       araBAD promoter: araBAD; promoter of the L-arabinose operon of E. coli; the araC regulatory gene is transcribed in the opposite direction (Guzman et al., 1995)
    331..1089    +  CDS            QuasAr1: achaerhodopsin-3 (Arch) derivative with improved brightness (Hochbaum et al., 2014)
   1182..1297    +  ncRNA          5S rRNA: Accession: RF00001 - 5S ribosomal RNA
   1301..1387    +  terminator     rrnB T1 terminator: Escherichia coli rrnB; transcription terminator T1 from the E. coli rrnB gene
   1479..1506    +  terminator     rrnB T2 terminator: transcription terminator T2 from the E. coli rrnB gene
   1525..1616    +  promoter       AmpR promoter: bla
   1617..2477    +  CDS            AmpR: β-lactamase; bla; confers resistance to ampicillin, carbenicillin, and related antibiotics
   2648..3236    +  rep_origin     ori: high-copy-number ColE1/pMB1/pBR322/pUC origin of replication
   3422..3562    -  misc_feature   bom: basis of mobility region from pBR322
   3664..3704    -  CDS            rop (fragment): Rop protein, which maintains plasmids at low copy number; rop
   3826..4704    -  CDS            araC: L-arabinose regulatory protein; araC
