[The description below was written by a language model from this plasmid's Addgene catalogue record and pLannotate feature annotations shown in this document.]
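Description:
pBAD_His B_QuasAr2 is a bacterial expression plasmid built on the pBAD backbone for arabinose-inducible production of QuasAr2 (also called Arch3.77Q), a synthetic, engineered derivative of the microbial rhodopsin archaerhodopsin-3 that acts as a fluorescent reporter of membrane voltage with improved sensitivity. The roughly 780 bp insert was cloned between XbaI and HindIII sites, both retained, directly downstream of the araBAD promoter. The divergently transcribed araC gene on the same plasmid supplies the L-arabinose regulatory protein, so expression is kept low without arabinose and switched on when it is added. Transcription ends at the rrnB T1 and T2 terminators, which are preceded by a stretch of 5S rRNA sequence carried over from the rrnB operon.

The plasmid replicates in E. coli from a ColE1/pMB1-type origin and is catalogued as high copy. Only a fragment of rop remains, alongside the pBR322 bom region. Selection is by ampicillin through β-lactamase expressed from its own promoter.

The automated annotation labels the rhodopsin coding region as QuasAr1. This most likely reflects the close similarity of the two variants rather than a different insert, since the catalogue entry identifies it as QuasAr2. Although the name points to the His B version of pBAD, no His tag is annotated in the feature table. The deposited sequence is 4,730 nt, slightly shorter than the stated total of 4,754 bp. The depositor notes that the N and C termini differ slightly from the mammalian QuasAr1 and QuasAr2 constructs, and that these differences are not thought to matter functionally. The construct suits bacterial expression of the voltage indicator, although the record does not state a specific use beyond voltage reporting.
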