Addgene plasmid #64134: pBAD_His B_QuasAr2
Purpose: Fluorescent reporter of membrane voltage with improved sensitivity
Depositing lab: Adam Cohen. Depositing organization: Harvard University. Publication: All-optical electrophysiology in mammalian neurons using engineered microbial rhodopsins. Hochbaum DR, Zhao Y, Farhi SL, Klapoetke N, Werley CA, Kapoor V, Zou P, Kralj JM, Maclaurin D, Smedemark-Margulies N, Saulnier JL, Boulting GL, Straub C, Cho YK, Melkonian M, Wong GK, Harrison DJ, Murthy VN, Sabatini BL, Boyden ES, Campbell RE, Cohen AE. Nat Methods. 2014 Aug;11(8):825-33. doi: 10.1038/nmeth.3000. Epub 2014 Jun 22. PubMed 24952910.
Backbone
  Vector backbone: pBAD
  Backbone size w/o insert (bp): 3974
  Total vector size (bp): 4754
  Vector type: Bacterial Expression
Growth in bacteria
  Bacterial resistance: Ampicillin, 100 μg/mL
  Growth temperature: 37°C
  Growth strain: Stbl3
  Copy number: High Copy
Gene/Insert
  Gene/Insert name: QuasAr2 (alt name: Arch3.77Q)
  Species: Synthetic
  Insert size (bp): 780
  Cloning method: Restriction Enzyme; 5′ cloning site XbaI (not destroyed); 3′ cloning site HINDIII (not destroyed)
  Sequencing primers: 5′ GCTCGTCAATCAAGCTGGTTC; 3′ TGGTGAGCAAGGGCTAGAAG
Resource information
  A portion of this plasmid was derived from a plasmid made by: Dr. Yongxin Zhao, Univ. of Alberta
Terms and licenses: Academic/Nonprofit Terms; Industry Terms: Not Available to Industry
Depositor comments: The N and C termini differ slightly from the mammalian versions of QuasAr1 (Addgene 51629) and QuasAr2 (Addgene 51692), but these differences are not believed to be functionally significant.
How to cite: pBAD_His B_QuasAr2 was a gift from Adam Cohen (Addgene plasmid # 64134 ; http://n2t.net/addgene:64134 ; RRID:Addgene_64134)
