>Addgene plasmid #64134 | pBAD_His B_QuasAr2 | addgene partial sequence | sequence record 111555 | pBAD-F 5'-ATGCCATAGCATTTTTATCC-3'
CTCTCTACTGTTTCTCCATACCCGTTTTTTGGGCTAACAGGAGGAATTAACCATGGGTTCTAGAATGGAC
CCCATCGCTCTGCAGGCTGGTTACGACCTACTGGGTGACGGCAGACCTGAAACCCTGTGGCTGGGCATCG
GCACTCTGCTGATGCTGATTGGAACCTTCTACTTTCTGGTCCGCGGATGGGGAGTCACCGATAAGGATGC
CCGGGAATATTACGCTGTGACTATCCTGGTGTCCGGAATCGCATCCGCCGCATATCTGTCTATGTTCTTT
GGTATCGGGCTTACTGAGGTGTCCGTCGGGGGCGAAATGTTGGATATCTATTATGCCAGGTACGCCCAGT
GGCTGTTTACCACCCCACTTCTGCTGCTGCACCTGGCCCTTCTCGCTAAGGTGGATCGGGTGACCATCGG
CACCCTGGTGGGTGTGGACGCCCTGATGATCGTCACTGGCCTCATCGGAGCCTTGAGCCACACGGCCATA
GCCAGATACAGTTGGTGGTTGTTCTCTACAATTTGCATGATAGTGGTGCTCTATGTTCTGGCTACATCCC
TGCGATCTGCTGCAAAGGAGCGGGGCCCCGAGGTGGCATCTACCTTTAACACCCTGACAGCTCTGGTCTT
GGTGCTGTGGACCGCTTACCCTATCCTGTGGATCATAGGCACTGAGGGCGCTGGCGTGGTGGGCCTGGGC
ATCGAAACTCTGCTGTTTATGGTGTTGGACGTGACTGCC
