>Addgene plasmid #64134 | pBAD_His B_QuasAr2 | addgene partial sequence | sequence record 111618 | pTrcHis-R 5'-cttctgcgttctgatttaatctg-3'
ACAGCCAAGCTTTTAATCGGCACCGGCACTGGGTTCTGGTGCCTCGGTGTCGCCCAGAATAGCCCGGGAT
CTCAACAGGATAAAGCCAAAGCCGACCTTGGCAGTCACGTCCAACACCATAAACAGCAGAGTTTCGATGC
CCAGGCCCACCACGCCAGCGCCCTCAGTGCCTATGATCCACAGGATAGGGTAAGCGGTCCACAGCACCAA
GACCAGAGCTGTCAGGGTGTTAAAGGTAGATGCCACCTCGGGGCCCCGCTCCTTTGCAGCAGATCGCAGG
GATGTAGCCAGAACATAGAGCACCACTATCATGCAAATTGTAGAGAACAACCACCAACTGTATCTGGCTA
TGGCCGTGTGGCTCAAGGCTCCGATGAGGCCAGTGACGATCATCAGGGCGTCCACACCCACCAGGGTGCC
GATGGTCACCCGATCCACCTTAGCGAGAAGGGCCAGGTGCAGCAGCAGAAGTGGGGTGGTAAACAGCCAC
TGGGCGTACCTGGCATAATAGATATCCAACATTTCGCCCCCGACGGACACCTCAGTAAGCCCGATACCAA
AGAACATAGACAGATATGCGGCGGATGC
